LOCUS       Exported 11555 bp ds-DNA circular SYN 12-MAY-2021
DEFINITION  A lentiviral dual fluorescent protein reporter, HypoxCR, detects
            hypoxic [hypoxia-inducible factor (HIF) active] and/or cycling
            cells..
ACCESSION   .
VERSION     .
KEYWORDS    HypoxCR
SOURCE      synthetic DNA construct
  ORGANISM  synthetic DNA construct
REFERENCE   1 (bases 1 to 11555)
  AUTHORS   Le A, Stine ZE, Nguyen C, Afzal J, Sun P, Hamaker M, Siegel NM, Gouw
            AM, Kang BH, Yu SH, Cochran RL, Sailor KA, Song H, Dang CV
  TITLE     Tumorigenicity of hypoxic respiring cancer cells revealed by a
            hypoxia-cell cycle dual reporter.
  JOURNAL   Proc Natl Acad Sci U S A. 2014 Aug 11. pii: 201402012.
  PUBMED    25114222
REFERENCE   2 (bases 1 to 11555)
  AUTHORS   .
  TITLE     Direct Submission
  JOURNAL   Exported May 12, 2021 from SnapGene Server 1.1.58
            http://www.snapgene.com
FEATURES             Location/Qualifiers
     source          1..11555
                     /organism="synthetic DNA construct"
                     /mol_type="other DNA"
     LTR             1..634
                     /label=3' LTR
                     /note="3' long terminal repeat (LTR) from HIV-1"
     misc_feature    681..806
                     /label=HIV-1 Psi
                     /note="packaging signal of human immunodeficiency virus
                     type 1"
     misc_feature    1303..1536
                     /label=RRE
                     /note="The Rev response element (RRE) of HIV-1 allows for
                     Rev-dependent mRNA export from the nucleus to the
                     cytoplasm."
     CDS             1721..1765
                     /codon_start=1
                     /product="antigenic peptide corresponding to amino acids
                     655 to 669 of the HIV envelope protein gp41 (Lutje Hulsik
                     et al., 2013)"
                     /label=gp41 peptide
                     /note="recognized by the 2H10 single-chain llama nanobody"
                     /translation="KNEQELLELDKWASL"
     misc_feature    2028..2143
                     /label=cPPT/CTS
                     /note="central polypurine tract and central termination
                     sequence of HIV-1 (lacking the first T)"
     polyA_signal    2240..2464
                     /label=bGH poly(A) signal
                     /note="bovine growth hormone polyadenylation signal"
     primer_bind     2453..2470
                     /label=BGH-rev
                     /note="Bovine growth hormone terminator, reverse primer.
                     Also called BGH reverse"
     CDS             complement(2486..3334)
                     /codon_start=1
                     /product="EGFP destabilized by fusion to a mutated version
                     of residues 422-461 of mouse ornithine decarboxylase,
                     giving an in vivo half-life of ~1 hour"
                     /label=d1EGFP
                     /note="mammalian codon-optimized"
                     /translation="MVSKGEELFTGVVPILVELDGDVNGHKFSVSGEGEGDATYGKLTL
                     KFICTTGKLPVPWPTLVTTLTYGVQCFSRYPDHMKQHDFFKSAMPEGYVQERTIFFKDD
                     GNYKTRAEVKFEGDTLVNRIELKGIDFKEDGNILGHKLEYNYNSHNVYIMADKQKNGIK
                     VNFKIRHNIEDGSVQLADHYQQNTPIGDGPVLLPDNHYLSTQSALSKDPNEKRDHMVLL
                     EFVTAAGITLGMDELYKKLSHGFPPAVAAQDDGTLPMSCAQESGMDRHPAACASARINV
                     I"
     primer_bind     complement(2660..2681)
                     /label=EGFP-C
                     /note="EGFP, forward primer"
     primer_bind     3009..3028
                     /label=EXFP-R
                     /note="For distinguishing EGFP variants, reverse primer"
     primer_bind     3268..3289
                     /label=EGFP-N
                     /note="EGFP, reverse primer"
     regulatory      3331..3340
                     /regulatory_class="other"
                     /note="vertebrate consensus sequence for strong initiation
                     of translation (Kozak, 1987)"
     promoter        complement(3373..3411)
                     /label=minimal CMV promoter
                     /note="human cytomegalovirus (CMV) immediate early
                     promoter"
     enhancer        4636..4939
                     /label=CMV enhancer
                     /note="human cytomegalovirus immediate early enhancer"
     promoter        4940..5143
                     /label=CMV promoter
                     /note="human cytomegalovirus (CMV) immediate early
                     promoter"
     primer_bind     5094..5114
                     /label=CMV-F
                     /note="Human CMV immediate early promoter, forward primer"
     regulatory      5272..5281
                     /regulatory_class="other"
                     /note="vertebrate consensus sequence for strong initiation
                     of translation (Kozak, 1987)"
     CDS             5278..5985
                     /codon_start=1
                     /product="monomeric derivative of DsRed fluorescent protein
                     (Shaner et al., 2004)"
                     /label=mCherry
                     /note="mammalian codon-optimized"
                     /translation="MVSKGEEDNMAIIKEFMRFKVHMEGSVNGHEFEIEGEGEGRPYEG
                     TQTAKLKVTKGGPLPFAWDILSPQFMYGSKAYVKHPADIPDYLKLSFPEGFKWERVMNF
                     EDGGVVTVTQDSSLQDGEFIYKVKLRGTNFPSDGPVMQKKTMGWEASSERMYPEDGALK
                     GEIKQRLKLKDGGHYDAEVKTTYKAKKPVQLPGAYNVNIKLDITSHNEDYTIVEQYERA
                     EGRHSTGGMDELYK"
     primer_bind     complement(5423..5441)
                     /label=mCherry-R
                     /note="mCherry, reverse primer"
     primer_bind     5691..5710
                     /label=mCherry-F
                     /note="mCherry, forward primer"
     CDS             6016..6345
                     /codon_start=1
                     /product="degron consisting of residues 1-110 of human
                     Geminin (Zielke and Edgar, 2015)"
                     /label=Gem1 (1-110)
                     /translation="MNPSMKQKQEEIKENIKNSSVPRRTLKMIQPSASGSLVGRENELS
                     AGLSKRKHRNDHLTSTTSSPGVIVPESSENKNLGGVTQESFDLMIKENPSSQYWKEVAE
                     KRRKAL"
     CDS             6346..6369
                     /codon_start=1
                     /product="FLAG(R) epitope tag, followed by an enterokinase
                     cleavage site"
                     /label=FLAG
                     /translation="DYKDDDDK"
     promoter        6389..6888
                     /label=PGK promoter
                     /note="mouse phosphoglycerate kinase 1 promoter"
     primer_bind     complement(6424..6447)
                     /label=MSCV-rev
                     /note="Murine stem cell virus, reverse primer"
     primer_bind     6821..6840
                     /label=mPGK-F
                     /note="Mouse PGK promoter, forward primer"
     CDS             6909..7508
                     /codon_start=1
                     /gene="pac from Streptomyces alboniger"
                     /product="puromycin N-acetyltransferase"
                     /label=PuroR
                     /note="confers resistance to puromycin"
                     /translation="MTEYKPTVRLATRDDVPRAVRTLAAAFADYPATRHTVDPDRHIER
                     VTELQELFLTRVGLDIGKVWVADDGAAVAVWTTPESVEAGAVFAEIGPRMAELSGSRLA
                     AQQQMEGLLAPHRPKEPAWFLATVGVSPDHQGKGLGSAVVLPGVEAAERAGVPAFLETS
                     APRNLPFYERLGFTVTADVEVPEGPRTWCMTRKPGA"
     primer_bind     complement(6909..6928)
                     /label=Puro-R
                     /note="Puromycin resistance gene, reverse primer. Also
                     called puro-variant-R"
     primer_bind     7405..7425
                     /label=Puro-F
                     /note="Puromycin resistance gene, forward primer"
     misc_feature    7522..8110
                     /label=WPRE
                     /note="woodchuck hepatitis virus posttranscriptional
                     regulatory element"
     primer_bind     complement(7575..7595)
                     /label=WPRE-R
                     /note="WPRE, reverse primer"
     CDS             complement(7993..8004)
                     /codon_start=1
                     /product="Factor Xa recognition and cleavage site"
                     /label=Factor Xa site
                     /translation="IEGR"
     LTR             8317..8950
                     /label=3' LTR
                     /note="3' long terminal repeat (LTR) from HIV-1"
     primer_bind     complement(9079..9095)
                     /label=M13 rev
                     /note="common sequencing primer, one of multiple similar
                     variants"
     primer_bind     complement(9079..9095)
                     /label=M13 Reverse
                     /note="In lacZ gene. Also called M13-rev"
     primer_bind     complement(9092..9114)
                     /label=M13/pUC Reverse
                     /note="In lacZ gene"
     protein_bind    9103..9119
                     /label=lac operator
                     /bound_moiety="lac repressor encoded by lacI"
                     /note="The lac repressor binds to the lac operator to
                     inhibit transcription in E. coli. This inhibition can be
                     relieved by adding lactose or
                     isopropyl-beta-D-thiogalactopyranoside (IPTG)."
     promoter        complement(9127..9157)
                     /label=lac promoter
                     /note="promoter for the E. coli lac operon"
     protein_bind    9172..9193
                     /label=CAP binding site
                     /bound_moiety="E. coli catabolite activator protein"
                     /note="CAP binding activates transcription in the presence
                     of cAMP."
     primer_bind     complement(9310..9327)
                     /label=L4440
                     /note="L4440 vector, forward primer"
     rep_origin      complement(9481..10069)
                     /direction=LEFT
                     /label=ori
                     /note="high-copy-number ColE1/pMB1/pBR322/pUC origin of
                     replication"
     primer_bind     complement(9561..9580)
                     /label=pBR322ori-F
                     /note="pBR322 origin, forward primer"
     CDS             complement(10240..11100)
                     /codon_start=1
                     /gene="bla"
                     /product="beta-lactamase"
                     /label=AmpR
                     /note="confers resistance to ampicillin, carbenicillin, and
                     related antibiotics"
                     /translation="MSIQHFRVALIPFFAAFCLPVFAHPETLVKVKDAEDQLGARVGYI
                     ELDLNSGKILESFRPEERFPMMSTFKVLLCGAVLSRIDAGQEQLGRRIHYSQNDLVEYS
                     PVTEKHLTDGMTVRELCSAAITMSDNTAANLLLTTIGGPKELTAFLHNMGDHVTRLDRW
                     EPELNEAIPNDERDTTMPVAMATTLRKLLTGELLTLASRQQLIDWMEADKVAGPLLRSA
                     LPAGWFIADKSGAGERGSRGIIAALGPDGKPSRIVVIYTTGSQATMDERNRQIAEIGAS
                     LIKHW"
     primer_bind     10863..10882
                     /label=Amp-R
                     /note="Ampicillin resistance gene, reverse primer"
     promoter        complement(11101..11205)
                     /gene="bla"
                     /label=AmpR promoter
     polyA_signal    11253..11387
                     /label=SV40 poly(A) signal
                     /note="SV40 polyadenylation signal"
     primer_bind     complement(11290..11309)
                     /label=SV40pA-R
                     /note="SV40 polyA, reverse primer"
     primer_bind     11344..11363
                     /label=EBV-rev
                     /note="SV40 polyA terminator, reverse primer"
ORIGIN
        1 tggaagggct aattcactcc caaagaagac aagatatcct tgatctgtgg atctaccaca
       61 cacaaggcta cttccctgat tagcagaact acacaccagg gccaggggtc agatatccac
      121 tgacctttgg atggtgctac aagctagtac cagttgagcc agataaggta gaagaggcca
      181 ataaaggaga gaacaccagc ttgttacacc ctgtgagcct gcatgggatg gatgacccgg
      241 agagagaagt gttagagtgg aggtttgaca gccgcctagc atttcatcac gtggcccgag
      301 agctgcatcc ggagtacttc aagaactgct gatatcgagc ttgctacaag ggactttccg
      361 ctggggactt tccagggagg cgtggcctgg gcgggactgg ggagtggcga gccctcagat
      421 cctgcatata agcagctgct ttttgcctgt actgggtctc tctggttaga ccagatctga
      481 gcctgggagc tctctggcta actagggaac ccactgctta agcctcaata aagcttgcct
      541 tgagtgcttc aagtagtgtg tgcccgtctg ttgtgtgact ctggtaacta gagatccctc
      601 agaccctttt agtcagtgtg gaaaatctct agcagtggcg cccgaacagg gacttgaaag
      661 cgaaagggaa accagaggag ctctctcgac gcaggactcg gcttgctgaa gcgcgcacgg
      721 caagaggcga ggggcggcga ctggtgagta cgccaaaaat tttgactagc ggaggctaga
      781 aggagagaga tgggtgcgag agcgtcagta ttaagcgggg gagaattaga tcgcgatggg
      841 aaaaaattcg gttaaggcca gggggaaaga aaaaatataa attaaaacat atagtatggg
      901 caagcaggga gctagaacga ttcgcagtta atcctggcct gttagaaaca tcagaaggct
      961 gtagacaaat actgggacag ctacaaccat cccttcagac aggatcagaa gaacttagat
     1021 cattatataa tacagtagca accctctatt gtgtgcatca aaggatagag ataaaagaca
     1081 ccaaggaagc tttagacaag atagaggaag agcaaaacaa aagtaagacc accgcacagc
     1141 aagcggccgg ccgctgatct tcagacctgg aggaggagat atgagggaca attggagaag
     1201 tgaattatat aaatataaag tagtaaaaat tgaaccatta ggagtagcac ccaccaaggc
     1261 aaagagaaga gtggtgcaga gagaaaaaag agcagtggga ataggagctt tgttccttgg
     1321 gttcttggga gcagcaggaa gcactatggg cgcagcgtca atgacgctga cggtacaggc
     1381 cagacaatta ttgtctggta tagtgcagca gcagaacaat ttgctgaggg ctattgaggc
     1441 gcaacagcat ctgttgcaac tcacagtctg gggcatcaag cagctccagg caagaatcct
     1501 ggctgtggaa agatacctaa aggatcaaca gctcctgggg atttggggtt gctctggaaa
     1561 actcatttgc accactgctg tgccttggaa tgctagttgg agtaataaat ctctggaaca
     1621 gatttggaat cacacgacct ggatggagtg ggacagagaa attaacaatt acacaagctt
     1681 aatacactcc ttaattgaag aatcgcaaaa ccagcaagaa aagaatgaac aagaattatt
     1741 ggaattagat aaatgggcaa gtttgtggaa ttggtttaac ataacaaatt ggctgtggta
     1801 tataaaatta ttcataatga tagtaggagg cttggtaggt ttaagaatag tttttgctgt
     1861 actttctata gtgaatagag ttaggcaggg atattcacca ttatcgtttc agacccacct
     1921 cccaaccccg aggggacccg acaggcccga aggaatagaa gaagaaggtg gagagagaga
     1981 cagagacaga tccattcgat tagtgaacgg atctcgacgg tatcgccttt aaaagaaaag
     2041 gggggattgg ggggtacagt gcaggggaaa gaatagtaga cataatagca acagacatac
     2101 aaactaaaga attacaaaaa caaattacaa aaattcaaaa ttttcgggtt tattacaggg
     2161 acagcagaga tccagtttat cgatcagggc gcgtggggat accccctaga gccccagctg
     2221 gttctttccg cctcagaagc catagagccc gggccatccc cagcatgcct gctattgtct
     2281 tcccaatcct cccccttgct gtcctgcccc accccacccc ccagaataga atgacaccta
     2341 ctcagacaat gcgatgcaat ttcctcattt tattaggaaa ggacagtggg agtggcacct
     2401 tccagggtca aggaaggcac gggggagggg caaacaacag atggctggca actagaaggc
     2461 acagtcgagg ctgatcagcg agcttctaga tcacattgat cctagcagaa gcacaggctg
     2521 cagggtgacg gtccatcccg ctctcctggg cacaagacat gggcagcgtg ccatcatcct
     2581 gcgccgccac cgccggcggg aagccatggc taagcttctt gtacagctcg tccatgccga
     2641 gagtgatccc ggcggcggtc acgaactcca gcaggaccat gtgatcgcgc ttctcgttgg
     2701 ggtctttgct cagggcggac tgggtgctca ggtagtggtt gtcgggcagc agcacggggc
     2761 cgtcgccgat gggggtgttc tgctggtagt ggtcggcgag ctgcacgctg ccgtcctcga
     2821 tgttgtggcg gatcttgaag ttcaccttga tgccgttctt ctgcttgtcg gccatgatat
     2881 agacgttgtg gctgttgtag ttgtactcca gcttgtgccc caggatgttg ccgtcctcct
     2941 tgaagtcgat gcccttcagc tcgatgcggt tcaccagggt gtcgccctcg aacttcacct
     3001 cggcgcgggt cttgtagttg ccgtcgtcct tgaagaagat ggtgcgctcc tggacgtagc
     3061 cttcgggcat ggcggacttg aagaagtcgt gctgcttcat gtggtcgggg tagcggctga
     3121 agcactgcac gccgtaggtc agggtggtca cgagggtggg ccagggcacg ggcagcttgc
     3181 cggtggtgca gatgaacttc agggtcagct tgccgtaggt ggcatcgccc tcgccctcgc
     3241 cggacacgct gaacttgtgg ccgtttacgt cgccgtccag ctcgaccagg atgggcacca
     3301 ccccggtgaa cagctcctcg cccttgctca ccatggtggc aagcttctag tgatctgacg
     3361 gttcactaaa cgagctctgc ttatatagac ctcccaccgt acacgcctac cagatctcga
     3421 caagaggacc tgttggagcc cacgtatgca ctgtggctcg acaagaggac ctgttggagc
     3481 ccacgtatgc actgtggctc gagaaaagct cggtaccgat ctcttaatta agagctcacg
     3541 gggacagccc gggcacgggg aaggtggcac gggatcgctt tcctctgaac gcttctcgct
     3601 gctctttgag cctgcagaca cctgggggga tacggggaaa aagctttagg ctgaaagaga
     3661 gatttagaat gacagaatca tagaacggcc tgggttgcaa aggagcacag tgctcatcca
     3721 gatccaaccc cctgctatgt gcagggtcat caaccagcag cccaggctgc ccagagccac
     3781 atccagcctg gccttgaatg cctgcaggga tggggcatcc acagcctcct tgggcaacct
     3841 gttcagtgcg tcaccaccct ctgggggaaa aactgcctcc tcatatccaa cccaaacctc
     3901 ccctgtctca gtgtaaagcc attccccctt gtcctatcaa gggggagttt gctgtgacat
     3961 tgttggtctg gggtgacaca tgtttgccaa ttcagtgcat cacggagagg cagatcttgg
     4021 ggataaggaa gtgcaggaca gcatggacgt gggacatgca ggtgttgagg gctctgggac
     4081 actctccaag tcacagcgtt cagaacagcc ttaaggataa gaagatagga tagaaggaca
     4141 aagagcaagt taaaacccag catggagagg agcacaaaaa ggccacagac actgctggtc
     4201 cctgtgtctg agcctgcatg tttgatggtg tctggatgca agcagaaggg gtggaagagc
     4261 ttgcctggag agatacagct gggtcagtag gactgggaca ggcagctgga gaattgccat
     4321 gtagatgttc atacaatcgt caaatcatga aggctggaaa agccctccaa gatccccaag
     4381 accaacccca acccacccac cgtgcccact ggccatgtcc ctcagtgcca catccccaca
     4441 gttcttcatc acctccaggg acggtgaccc ccccacctcc gtgggcagct gtgccactgc
     4501 agcaccgctc tttggagaag gtaaatcttg ctaaatccag cccgaccctc ccctggcaca
     4561 acgtaaggcc attatctctc atccaactcc aggacggagt cagtgagaat attatcgata
     4621 agcttgggag ttccgcgtta cataacttac ggtaaatggc ccgcctggct gaccgcccaa
     4681 cgacccccgc ccattgacgt caataatgac gtatgttccc atagtaacgc caatagggac
     4741 tttccattga cgtcaatggg tggagtattt acggtaaact gcccacttgg cagtacatca
     4801 agtgtatcat atgccaagta cgccccctat tgacgtcaat gacggtaaat ggcccgcctg
     4861 gcattatgcc cagtacatga ccttatggga ctttcctact tggcagtaca tctacgtatt
     4921 agtcatcgct attaccatgg tgatgcggtt ttggcagtac atcaatgggc gtggatagcg
     4981 gtttgactca cggggatttc caagtctcca ccccattgac gtcaatggga gtttgttttg
     5041 gcaccaaaat caacgggact ttccaaaatg tcgtaacaac tccgccccat tgacgcaaat
     5101 gggcggtagg cgtgtacggt gggaggtcta tataagcaga gctcgtttag tgaaccgtca
     5161 gatcgcctgg agacgccatc cacgctgttt tgacctccat agaagacacc gactctacta
     5221 gaggatcgct agcgctaccg gactcagatc tcgagctcaa gcttcgaatt cgccaccatg
     5281 gtgagcaagg gcgaggagga taacatggcc atcatcaagg agttcatgcg cttcaaggtg
     5341 cacatggagg gctccgtgaa cggccacgag ttcgagatcg agggcgaggg cgagggccgc
     5401 ccctacgagg gcacccagac cgccaagctg aaggtgacca agggtggccc cctgcccttc
     5461 gcctgggaca tcctgtcccc tcagttcatg tacggctcca aggcctacgt gaagcacccc
     5521 gccgacatcc ccgactactt gaagctgtcc ttccccgagg gcttcaagtg ggagcgcgtg
     5581 atgaacttcg aggacggcgg cgtggtgacc gtgacccagg actcctccct gcaggacggc
     5641 gagttcatct acaaggtgaa gctgcgcggc accaacttcc cctccgacgg ccccgtaatg
     5701 cagaagaaga ccatgggctg ggaggcctcc tccgagcgga tgtaccccga ggacggcgcc
     5761 ctgaagggcg agatcaagca gaggctgaag ctgaaggacg gcggccacta cgacgctgag
     5821 gtcaagacca cctacaaggc caagaagccc gtgcagctgc ccggcgccta caacgtcaac
     5881 atcaagttgg acatcacctc ccacaacgag gactacacca tcgtggaaca gtacgaacgc
     5941 gccgagggcc gccactccac cggcggcatg gacgagctgt acaagggata tccatcacac
     6001 tggcggccgc tcgagatgaa cccatccatg aagcaaaagc aggaggagat taaggaaaac
     6061 atcaaaaact ccagtgtgcc tcgccggacc ctcaaaatga tccaaccatc cgccagcggc
     6121 agcctcgtgg gtcgcgagaa cgaattgagc gccggactga gcaagcgcaa gcacagaaac
     6181 gatcatctca ccagcactac aagctctcca ggcgtgatcg tgccggagag ctccgagaac
     6241 aagaacttgg gcggtgtgac acaagaaagc ttcgacctga tgatcaagga gaaccctagt
     6301 agccaatact ggaaagaggt cgccgagaag agacggaaag ccctcgacta caaagacgat
     6361 gacgacaagt agtctagata attctaccgg gtaggggagg cgcttttccc aaggcagtct
     6421 ggagcatgcg ctttagcagc cccgctgggc acttggcgct acacaagtgg cctctggcct
     6481 cgcacacatt ccacatccac cggtaggcgc caaccggctc cgttctttgg tggccccttc
     6541 gcgccacctt ctactcctcc cctagtcagg aagttccccc ccgccccgca gctcgcgtcg
     6601 tgcaggacgt gacaaatgga agtagcacgt ctcactagtc tcgtgcagat ggacagcacc
     6661 gctgagcaat ggaagcgggt aggcctttgg ggcagcggcc aatagcagct ttgctccttc
     6721 gctttctggg ctcagaggct gggaaggggt gggtccgggg gcgggctcag gggcgggctc
     6781 aggggcgggg cgggcgcccg aaggtcctcc ggaggcccgg cattctgcac gcttcaaaag
     6841 cgcacgtctg ccgcgctgtt ctcctcttcc tcatctccgg gcctttcgac ctgcagccca
     6901 agcttaccat gaccgagtac aagcccacgg tgcgcctcgc cacccgcgac gacgtcccca
     6961 gggccgtacg caccctcgcc gccgcgttcg ccgactaccc cgccacgcgc cacaccgtcg
     7021 atccggaccg ccacatcgag cgggtcaccg agctgcaaga actcttcctc acgcgcgtcg
     7081 ggctcgacat cggcaaggtg tgggtcgcgg acgacggcgc cgcggtggcg gtctggacca
     7141 cgccggagag cgtcgaagcg ggggcggtgt tcgccgagat cggcccgcgc atggccgagt
     7201 tgagcggttc ccggctggcc gcgcagcaac agatggaagg cctcctggcg ccgcaccggc
     7261 ccaaggagcc cgcgtggttc ctggccaccg tcggcgtctc gcccgaccac cagggcaagg
     7321 gtctgggcag cgccgtcgtg ctccccggag tggaggcggc cgagcgcgcc ggggtgcccg
     7381 ccttcctgga gacctccgcg ccccgcaacc tccccttcta cgagcggctc ggcttcaccg
     7441 tcaccgccga cgtcgaggtg cccgaaggac cgcgcacctg gtgcatgacc cgcaagcccg
     7501 gtgcctgacc gcgtctggaa caatcaacct ctggattaca aaatttgtga aagattgact
     7561 ggtattctta actatgttgc tccttttacg ctatgtggat acgctgcttt aatgcctttg
     7621 tatcatgcta ttgcttcccg tatggctttc attttctcct ccttgtataa atcctggttg
     7681 ctgtctcttt atgaggagtt gtggcccgtt gtcaggcaac gtggcgtggt gtgcactgtg
     7741 tttgctgacg caacccccac tggttggggc attgccacca cctgtcagct cctttccggg
     7801 actttcgctt tccccctccc tattgccacg gcggaactca tcgccgcctg ccttgcccgc
     7861 tgctggacag gggctcggct gttgggcact gacaattccg tggtgttgtc ggggaagctg
     7921 acgtcctttc catggctgct cgcctgtgtt gccacctgga ttctgcgcgg gacgtccttc
     7981 tgctacgtcc cttcggccct caatccagcg gaccttcctt cccgcggcct gctgccggct
     8041 ctgcggcctc ttccgcgtct tcgccttcgc cctcagacga gtcggatctc cctttgggcc
     8101 gcctccccgc ctggaattaa ttctgcagtc gagacctaga aaaacatgga gcaatcacaa
     8161 gtagcaatac agcagctacc aatgctgatt gtgcctggct agaagcacaa gaggaggagg
     8221 aggtgggttt tccagtcaca cctcaggtac ctttaagacc aatgacttac aaggcagctg
     8281 tagatcttag ccacttttta aaagaaaaga ggggactgga agggctaatt cactcccaac
     8341 gaagacaaga tatccttgat ctgtggatct accacacaca aggctacttc cctgattagc
     8401 agaactacac accagggcca ggggtcagat atccactgac ctttggatgg tgctacaagc
     8461 tagtaccagt tgagccagat aaggtagaag aggccaataa aggagagaac accagcttgt
     8521 tacaccctgt gagcctgcat gggatggatg acccggagag agaagtgtta gagtggaggt
     8581 ttgacagccg cctagcattt catcacgtgg cccgagagct gcatccggag tacttcaaga
     8641 actgctgata tcgagcttgc tacaagggac tttccgctgg ggactttcca gggaggcgtg
     8701 gcctgggcgg gactggggag tggcgagccc tcagatcctg catataagca gctgcttttt
     8761 gcctgtactg ggtctctctg gttagaccag atctgagcct gggagctctc tggctaacta
     8821 gggaacccac tgcttaagcc tcaataaagc ttgccttgag tgcttcaagt agtgtgtgcc
     8881 cgtctgttgt gtgactctgg taactagaga tccctcagac ccttttagtc agtgtggaaa
     8941 atctctagca gtagtagttc atgtcatctt attattcagt atttataact tgcaaagaaa
     9001 tgaatatcag agagtgagag gccttgacat tgctagcgtt ttaccgtcga cctctagcta
     9061 gagcttggcg taatcatggt catagctgtt tcctgtgtga aattgttatc cgctcacaat
     9121 tccacacaac atacgagccg gaagcataaa gtgtaaagcc tggggtgcct aatgagtgag
     9181 ctaactcaca ttaattgcgt tgcgctcact gcccgctttc cagtcgggaa acctgtcgtg
     9241 ccagctgcat taatgaatcg gccaacgcgc ggggagaggc ggtttgcgta ttgggcgctc
     9301 ttccgcttcc tcgctcactg actcgctgcg ctcggtcgtt cggctgcggc gagcggtatc
     9361 agctcactca aaggcggtaa tacggttatc cacagaatca ggggataacg caggaaagaa
     9421 catgtgagca aaaggccagc aaaaggccag gaaccgtaaa aaggccgcgt tgctggcgtt
     9481 tttccatagg ctccgccccc ctgacgagca tcacaaaaat cgacgctcaa gtcagaggtg
     9541 gcgaaacccg acaggactat aaagatacca ggcgtttccc cctggaagct ccctcgtgcg
     9601 ctctcctgtt ccgaccctgc cgcttaccgg atacctgtcc gcctttctcc cttcgggaag
     9661 cgtggcgctt tctcatagct cacgctgtag gtatctcagt tcggtgtagg tcgttcgctc
     9721 caagctgggc tgtgtgcacg aaccccccgt tcagcccgac cgctgcgcct tatccggtaa
     9781 ctatcgtctt gagtccaacc cggtaagaca cgacttatcg ccactggcag cagccactgg
     9841 taacaggatt agcagagcga ggtatgtagg cggtgctaca gagttcttga agtggtggcc
     9901 taactacggc tacactagaa gaacagtatt tggtatctgc gctctgctga agccagttac
     9961 cttcggaaaa agagttggta gctcttgatc cggcaaacaa accaccgctg gtagcggtgg
    10021 tttttttgtt tgcaagcagc agattacgcg cagaaaaaaa ggatctcaag aagatccttt
    10081 gatcttttct acggggtctg acgctcagtg gaacgaaaac tcacgttaag ggattttggt
    10141 catgagatta tcaaaaagga tcttcaccta gatcctttta aattaaaaat gaagttttaa
    10201 atcaatctaa agtatatatg agtaaacttg gtctgacagt taccaatgct taatcagtga
    10261 ggcacctatc tcagcgatct gtctatttcg ttcatccata gttgcctgac tccccgtcgt
    10321 gtagataact acgatacggg agggcttacc atctggcccc agtgctgcaa tgataccgcg
    10381 agacccacgc tcaccggctc cagatttatc agcaataaac cagccagccg gaagggccga
    10441 gcgcagaagt ggtcctgcaa ctttatccgc ctccatccag tctattaatt gttgccggga
    10501 agctagagta agtagttcgc cagttaatag tttgcgcaac gttgttgcca ttgctacagg
    10561 catcgtggtg tcacgctcgt cgtttggtat ggcttcattc agctccggtt cccaacgatc
    10621 aaggcgagtt acatgatccc ccatgttgtg caaaaaagcg gttagctcct tcggtcctcc
    10681 gatcgttgtc agaagtaagt tggccgcagt gttatcactc atggttatgg cagcactgca
    10741 taattctctt actgtcatgc catccgtaag atgcttttct gtgactggtg agtactcaac
    10801 caagtcattc tgagaatagt gtatgcggcg accgagttgc tcttgcccgg cgtcaatacg
    10861 ggataatacc gcgccacata gcagaacttt aaaagtgctc atcattggaa aacgttcttc
    10921 ggggcgaaaa ctctcaagga tcttaccgct gttgagatcc agttcgatgt aacccactcg
    10981 tgcacccaac tgatcttcag catcttttac tttcaccagc gtttctgggt gagcaaaaac
    11041 aggaaggcaa aatgccgcaa aaaagggaat aagggcgaca cggaaatgtt gaatactcat
    11101 actcttcctt tttcaatatt attgaagcat ttatcagggt tattgtctca tgagcggata
    11161 catatttgaa tgtatttaga aaaataaaca aataggggtt ccgcgcacat ttccccgaaa
    11221 agtgccacct gacgtcgacg gatcgggaga tcaacttgtt tattgcagct tataatggtt
    11281 acaaataaag caatagcatc acaaatttca caaataaagc atttttttca ctgcattcta
    11341 gttgtggttt gtccaaactc atcaatgtat cttatcatgt ctggatcaac tggataactc
    11401 aagctaacca aaatcatccc aaacttccca ccccataccc tattaccact gccaattacc
    11461 tgtggtttca tttactctaa acctgtgatt cctctgaatt attttcattt taaagaaatt
    11521 gtatttgtta aatatgtact acaaacttag tagtt
//
