[The description below was written by a language model from this plasmid's Addgene catalogue record and the feature table of its GenBank file.]
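Description:
HypoxCR is an HIV-1-based lentiviral reporter plasmid built on the pLVX-Puro backbone, designed to mark hypoxic (HIF-active) and/or cycling mammalian cells with two different fluorescent proteins. The viral portion is flanked by two full-length HIV-1 LTRs (both annotated as 3' LTR in the feature table) and carries the Psi packaging signal, the Rev response element, the cPPT/CTS and a WPRE, which together support packaging, nuclear export and import of the genome, and enhanced transcript expression. In bacteria the plasmid replicates from a high-copy ColE1/pUC origin under ampicillin selection, and a recombination-deficient strain is recorded for propagation. Transduced cells are selected with puromycin through a mouse PGK promoter driving puromycin N-acetyltransferase.

The payload consists of two divergently oriented cassettes. On the reverse strand, a minimal CMV promoter drives a destabilised EGFP fused at its C terminus to the ornithine decarboxylase PEST sequence (about a one-hour half-life), with a bGH polyadenylation signal next to the end of this ORF. The catalogue describes this unit as HRE-GFP-PEST. The hypoxia response elements are not annotated in the feature table and presumably lie in the unannotated stretch upstream of the minimal promoter. HIF binding there would switch on green fluorescence, and the short protein half-life keeps the signal close to current HIF activity. In the forward orientation, the full CMV enhancer/promoter expresses mCherry fused to residues 1–110 of human Geminin and a C-terminal FLAG tag. The Geminin degron is degraded in G1, so red fluorescence accumulates only in S/G2/M cells. The sequence record is slightly shorter than the catalogued total size.

Together the two reporters allow tumour cell populations to be sorted or imaged by hypoxic and proliferative state.
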