Addgene plasmid #59946: HypoxCR
Purpose: A lentiviral dual fluorescent protein reporter, HypoxCR, detects hypoxic [hypoxia-inducible factor (HIF) active] and/or cycling cells.
Depositing lab: Anne Le. Depositing organization: Johns Hopkins University and School of Medicine. Publication: Tumorigenicity of hypoxic respiring cancer cells revealed by a hypoxia-cell cycle dual reporter. Le A, Stine ZE, Nguyen C, Afzal J, Sun P, Hamaker M, Siegel NM, Gouw AM, Kang BH, Yu SH, Cochran RL, Sailor KA, Song H, Dang CV. Proc Natl Acad Sci U S A. 2014 Aug 11. pii: 201402012. 10.1073/pnas.1402012111 PubMed 25114222.
Backbone
  Vector backbone: pLVXPuro
  Backbone manufacturer: Clontech
  Backbone size w/o insert (bp): 8102
  Total vector size (bp): 11603
  Modifications to backbone: Inserted cassette with HRE-GFP-PEST and CMV-mChery-Gem
  Vector type: Mammalian Expression, Lentiviral
  Selectable markers: Puromycin
Growth in bacteria
  Bacterial resistance: Ampicillin, 100 μg/mL
  Growth temperature: 37°C
  Growth strain: Stbl3
  Copy number: Unknown
Gene/Insert 1
  Gene/Insert name: GFP-Pest (alt name: GFP)
  Species: Synthetic
  Promoter: min CMV
  Tag / fusion protein: PEST (C terminal on insert)
  Cloning method: Unknown
  Sequencing primers: 5′ BGH-rev; 3′ Cer-F
Gene/Insert 2
  Gene/Insert name: mCherry-Geminin
  Promoter: CMV
  Tag / fusion protein: FLAG (C terminal on insert)
  Cloning method: Unknown
  Sequencing primers: 5′ mCherry-F; 3′ PGK-A3
Terms and licenses: Academic/Nonprofit Terms; Industry Terms: Not Available to Industry
Depositor comments: The Le lab has also used this plasmid in the following publication: http://www.pnas.org/content/113/36/E5328.full
How to cite: HypoxCR was a gift from Anne Le (Addgene plasmid # 59946 ; http://n2t.net/addgene:59946 ; RRID:Addgene_59946)
