>Addgene plasmid #59946 | HypoxCR | addgene partial sequence | sequence record 101635 | mCherry-F 5'-ccccgtaatgcagaagaaga-3'
CTCGAGCGGATGTACCCCGAGGACGGCGCCCTGAAGGGCGAGATCAAGCAGAGGCTGAAGCTGAAGGACG
GCGGCCACTACGACGCTGAGGTCAAGACCACCTACAAGGCCAAGAAGCCCGTGCAGCTGCCCGGCGCCTA
CAACGTCAACATCAAGTTGGACATCACCTCCCACAACGAGGACTACACCATCGTGGAACAGTACGAACGC
GCCGAGGGCCGCCACTCCACCGGCGGCATGGACGAGCTGTACAAGGGATATCCATCACACTGGCGGCCGC
TCGAGATGAACCCATCCATGAAGCAAAAGCAGGAGGAGATTAAGGAAAACATCAAAAACTCCAGTGTGCC
TCGCCGGACCCTCAAAATGATCCAACCATCCGCCAGCGGCAGCCTCGTGGGTCGCGAGAACGAATTGAGC
GCCGGACTGAGCAAGCGCAAGCACAGAAACGATCATCTCACCAGCACTACA
