>Addgene plasmid #59946 | HypoxCR | addgene partial sequence | sequence record 109335 | MSCV-rev 5'-CAGCGGGGCTGCTAAAGCGCATGC-3'
TCTTTGTAGTCGAGGGCTTTCCGTCTCTTCTCGGCGACCTCTTTCCAGTATTGGCTACTAGGGTTCTCCT
TGATCATCAGGTCGAAGCTTTCTTGTGTCACACCGCCCAAGTTCTTGTTCTCGGAGCTCTCCGGCACGAT
CACGCCTGGAGAGCTTGTAGTGCTGGTGAGATGATCGTTTCTGTGCTTGCGCTTGCTCAGTCCGGCGCTC
AATTCGTTCTCGCGACCCACGAGGCTGCCGCTGGCGGATGGTTGGATCATTTTGAGGGTCCGGCGAGGCA
CACTGGAGTTTTTGATGTTTTCCTTAATCTCCTCCTGCTTTTGCTTCATGGATGGGT
