>Addgene plasmid #59946 | HypoxCR | addgene partial sequence | sequence record 109345 | EGFP-C 5'-CATGGTCCTGCTGGAGTTCGTG-3'
GACGAGCTGTACAAGAAGCTTAGCCATGGCTTCCCGCCGGCGGTGGCGGCGCAGGATGATGGCACGCTGC
CCATGTCTTGTGCCCAGGAGAGCGGGATGGACCGTCACCCTGCAGCCTGTGCTTCTGCTAGGATCAATGT
GATCTAGAAGCTCGCTGATCAGCCTCGACTGTGCCTTCTAGTTGCCAGCCATCTGTTGTTTGCCCCTCCC
CCGTGCCTTCCTTGACCCTGGAAGGTGCCACTCCCACTGTCCTTTCCTAATAAAATGAGGAAATTGCATC
GCATTGTCTGAGTAGGTGTCATTCTATTCTGGGGGGTGGGGTGGGGCAGGACAGCAAGGGGGAGGATTGG
GAAGACAATAGCAGGCATGCTGGGGATGGCCCGGGCTCTATGGCTTCTGAGGCGGAAAGAACCAGCTGGG
GCTCTAGGGGGTATCCCCACGCGCCCTGATCGATAAACTGGATCTCTGCTGTCCCTGTAATAAACCCGAA
AATTTTGAATTTTTGTAATTTGTTTTTGTAATTCTTTAGTTTGTATGTCTGTTGCTATTATGTCTACTAT
TCTTTCCCCTGCACTGTACCCCCCAATCCCCCCTTTTCTTTTAAAGGCGATACCGTCGAGATCCGTTCAC
TAATCGAATGGATCTGTCTCTGTCTCTCTCTCCACCTTCTTC
