>Addgene plasmid #59946 | HypoxCR | addgene partial sequence | sequence record 109346 | mPGK-F 5'-cattctgcacgcttcaaaag-3'
CGGGCCTTTCGACCTGCAGCCCAAGCTTACCATGACCGAGTACAAGCCCACGGTGCGCCTCGCCACCCGC
GACGACGTCCCCAGGGCCGTACGCACCCTCGCCGCCGCGTTCGCCGACTACCCCGCCACGCGCCACACCG
TCGATCCGGACCGCCACATCGAGCGGGTCACCGAGCTGCAAGAACTCTTCCTCACGCGCGTCGGGCTCGA
CATCGGCAAGGTGTGGGTCGCGGACGACGGCGCCGCGGTGGCGGTCTGGACCACGCCGGAGAGCGTCGAA
GCGGGGGCGGTGTTCGCCGAGATCGGCCCGCGCATGGCCGAGTTGAGCGGTTCCCGGCTGGCCGCGCAGC
AACAGATGGAAGGCCTCCTGGCGCCGCACCGGCCCAAGGAGCCCGCGTGGTTCCTGGCCACCGTCGGCGT
CTCGCCCGACCACCAGGGCAAGGGTCTGGGCAGCGCCGTCGTGCTCCCCGGAGTGGAGGCGGCCGAGCGC
GCCGGGGTGCCCGCCTTCCTGGAGACCTCCGCGCCCCGCAACCTCCCCTTCTACGAGCGG
