>Addgene plasmid #59946 | HypoxCR | addgene partial sequence | sequence record 109350 | EGFP-N 5'-CGTCGCCGTCCAGCTCGACCAG-3'
CCTACCAGATCTCGACAAGAGGACCTGTTGGAGCCCACGTATGCACTGTGGCTCGACAAGAGGACCTGTT
GGAGCCCACGTATGCACTGTGGCTCGAGAAAAGCTCGGTACCGATCTCTTAATTAAGAGCTCACGGGGAC
AGCCCGGGCACGGGGAAGGTGGCACGGGATCGCTTTCCTCTGAACGCTTCTCGCTGCTCTTTGAGCCTGC
AGACACCTGGGGGGATACGGGGAAAAAGCTTTAGGCTGAAAGAGAGATTTAGAATGACAGAATCATAGAA
CGGCCTGGGTTGCAAAGGAGCACAGTGCTCATCCAGATCCAACCCCCTGCTATGTGCAGGGTCATCAACC
AGCAGCCCAGGCTGCCCAGAGCCACATCCAGCCTGGCCTTGAATGCCTGCAGGGATGGGGCATCCACAGC
CTCCTTGGGCAACCTGTTCAGTGCGTCACCACCCTCTGGGGGAAAAACTGCCTCCTCATATCCAACCCAA
ACCTCCCCTGTCTCAGTGTAAAGCCATTCCCCCTTGTCCTATCAAGGGGGAGTTTGCTGTGACATTGTTG
GTCTGGGGTGACACATGTTTGCCAATTCAGTGCATCAC
